>Addgene plasmid #180641 | pCA528 CHMP4B, residues 156-224, no Cys | addgene full sequence | sequence record 358633 | Addgene NGS Result
TGGCGAATGGG
[124 nt withheld, positions 12-135]
C
[91 nt withheld, positions 137-227]
A
[49 nt withheld, positions 229-277]
CCTTTGACGTTGGAGTCCACGTTCTTT
[37 nt withheld, positions 305-341]
ACCCTATCTCGGTCTATTCTTTTGATTTATAAGGGATTTTGCCGATTTCGGCCTATTGGTTAAAAAATGA
GCTGATTTAACAAAAATTTAACGCGAATTTTAACAAAATATTAACGCTTACAATTTAGGTGGCACTTTTC
GGGGAAATGTGCGCGGAACCCCTATTTGTTTATTTTTCTAAATACATTCAAATATGTATCCGCTCATGAA
TTAATTCTTAGAAAAACTCATCGAGCATCAAATGAAACTGCAATTTATTCATATCAGGATTATCAATACC
ATATTTTTGAAAAAGCCGTTTCTGTAATGAAGGAGAAAACTCACCGAGGCAGTTCCATAGGATGGCAAGA
TCCTGGTATCGGTCTGCGATTCCGACTCGTCCAACATCAATACAACCTATTAATTTCCCCTCGTCAAAAA
TAAGGTTATCAAGTGAGAAATCACCATGAGTGACGACTGAATCCGGTGAGAATGGCAAAAGTTTATGCAT
TTCTTTCCAGACTTGTTCAACAGGCCAGCCATTACGCTCGTCATCAAAATCACTCGCATCAACCAAACCG
TTATTCATTCGTGATTGCGCCTGAGCGAGACGAAATACGCGATCGCTGTTAAAAGGACAATTACAAACAG
GAATCGAATGCAACCGGCGCAGGAACACTGCCAGCGCATCAACAATATTTTCACCTGAATCAGGATATTC
TTCTAATACCTGGAATGCTGTTTTCCCGGGGATCGCAGTGGTGAGTAACCATGCATCATCAGGAGTACGG
ATAAAATGCTTGATGGTCGGAAGAGGCATAAATTCCGTCAGCCAGTTTAGTCTGACCATCTCATCTGTAA
CATCATTGGCAACGCTACCTTTGCCATGTTTCAGAAACAACTCTGGCGCATCGGGCTTCCCATACAATCG
ATAGATTGTCGCACCTGATTGCCCGACATTATCGCGAGCCCATTTATACCCATATAAATCAGCATCCATG
TTGGAATTTAATCGCGGCCTAGAGCAAGACGTTTCCCGTTGAATATGGCTCATAACACCCCTTGTATTAC
TGTTTATGTAAGCAGACAGTTTTATTGTTCATGACCAAAATCCCTTAACGTGAGTTTTCGTTCCACTGAG
CGTCAGACCCCGTAGAAAAGATCAAAGGATCTTCTTGAGATCCTTTTTTTCTGCGCGTAATCTGCTGCTT
GCAAACAAAAAAACCACCGCTACCAGCGGTGGTTTGTTTGCCGGATCAAGAGCTACCAACTCTTTTTCCG
AAGGTAACTGGCTTCAGCAGAGCGCAGATACCAAATACTGTCCTTCTAGTGTAGCCGTAGTTAGGCCACC
ACTTCAAGAACTCTGTAGCACCGCCTACATACCTCGCTCTGCTAATCCTGTTACCAGTGGCTGCTGCCAG
TGGCGATAAGTCGTGTCTTACCGGGTTGGACTCAAGACGATAGTTACCGGATAAGGCGCAGCGGTCGGGC
TGAACGGGGGGTTCGTGCACACAGCCCAGCTTGGAGCGAACGACCTACACCGAACTGAGATACCTACAGC
GTGAGCTATGAGAAAGCGCCACGCTTCCCGAAGGGAGAAAGGCGGACAGGTATCCGGTAAGCGGCAGGGT
CGGAACAGGAGAGCGCACGAGGGAGCTTCCAGGGGGAAACGCCTGGTATCTTTATAGTCCTGTCGGGTTT
CGCCACCTCTGACTTGAGCGTCGATTTTTGTGATGCTCGTCAGGGGGGCGGAGCCTATGGAAAAACGCCA
GCAACGCGGCCTTTTTACGGTTCCTGGCCTTTTGCTGGCCTTTTGCTCACATGTTCTTTCCTGCGTTATC
CCCTGATTCTGTGGATAACCGTATTACCGCCTTTGAGTGAGCTGATACCGCTCGCCGCAGCCGAACGACC
GAGCGCAGCGAGTCAGTGAGCGAGGAAGCGGAAGAGCGCCTGATGCGGTATTTTCTCCTTACGCATCTGT
GCGGTATTTCACACCGCAATGGTGCACTCTCAGTACAATCTGCTCTGATGCCGCATAGTTAAGCCAGTAT
ACACTCCGCTATCGCTACGTGACTGGGTCATGGCTGCGCCCCGACACCCGCCAACACCCGCTGACGCGCC
CTGACGGGCTTGTCTGCTCCCGGCATCCGCTTACAGACAAGCTGTGACCGTCTCCGGGAGCTGCATGTGT
CAGAGGTTTTCACCGTCATCACCGAAACGCGCGAGGCAGCTGCGGTAAAGCTCATCAGCGTGGTCGTGAA
GCGATTCACAGATGTCTGCCTGTTCATCCGCGTCCAGCTCGTTGAGTTTCTCCAGAAGCGTTAATGTCTG
GCTTCTGATAAAGCGGGCCATGTTAAGGGCGGTTTTTTCCTGTTTGGTCACTGATGCCTCCGTGTAAGGG
GGATTTCTGTTCATGGGGGTAATGATACCGATGAAACGAGAGAGGATGCTCACGATACGGGTTACTGATG
ATGAACATGCCCGGTTACTGGAACGTTGTGAGGGTAAACAACTGGCGGTATGGATGCGGCGGGACCAGAG
AAAAATCACTCAGGGTCAATGCCAGCGCTTCGTTAATACAGATGTAGGTGTTCCACAGGGTAGCCAGCAG
CATCCTGCGATGCAGATCCGGAACATAATGGTGCAGGGCGCTGACTTCCGCGTTTCCAGACTTTACGAAA
CACGGAAACCGAAGACCATTCATGTTGTTGCTCAGGTCGCAGACGTTTTGCAGCAGCAGTCGCTTCACGT
TCGCTCGCGTATCGGTGATTCATTCTGCTAACCAGTAAGGCAACCCCGCCAGCCTAGCCGGGTCCTCAAC
GACAGGAGCACGATCATGCGCACCCGTGGGGCCGCCATGCCGGCGATAATGGCCTGCTTCTCGCCGAAAC
GTTTGGTGGCGGGACCAGTGACGAAGGCTTGAGCGAGGGCGTGCAAGATTCCGAATACCGCAAGCGACAG
GCCGATCATCGTCGCGCTCCAGCGAAAGCGGTCCTCGCCGAAAATGACCCAGAGCGCTGCCGGCACCTGT
CCTACGAGTTGCATGATAAAGAAGACAGTCATAAGTGCGGCGACGATAGTCATGCCCCGCGCCCACCGGA
AGGAGCTGACTGGGTTGAAGGCTCTCAAGGGCATCGGTCGAGATCCCGGTGCCTAATGAGTGAGCTAACT
TACATTAATTGCGTTGCGCTCACTGCCCGCTTTCCAGTCGGGAAACCTGTCGTGCCAGCTGCATTAATGA
ATCGGCCAACGCGCGGGGAGAGGCGGTTTGCGTATTGGGCGCCAGGGTGGTTTTTCTTTTCACCAGTGAG
ACGGGCAACAGCTGATTGCCCTTCACCGCCTGGCCCTGAGAGAGTTGCAGCAAGCGGTCCACGCTGGTTT
GCCCCAGCAGGCGAAAATCCTGTTTGATGGTGGTTAACGGCGGGATATAACATGAGCTGTCTTCGGTATC
GTCGTATCCCACTACCGAGATATCCGCACCAACGCGCAGCCCGGACTCGGTAATGGCGCGCATTGCGCCC
AGCGCCATCTGATCGTTGGCAACCAGCATCGCAGTGGGAACGATGCCCTCATTCAGCATTTGCATGGTTT
GTTGAAAACCGGACATGGCACTCCAGTCGCCTTCCCGTTCCGCTATCGGCTGAATTTGATTGCGAGTGAG
ATATTTATGCCAGCCAGCCAGACGCAGACGCGCCGAGACAGAACTTAATGGGCCCGCTAACAGCGCGATT
TGCTGGTGACCCAATGCGACCAGATGCTCCACGCCCAGTCGCGTACCGTCTTCATGGGAGAAAATAATAC
TGTTGATGGGTGTCTGGTCAGAGACATCAAGAAATAACGCCGGAACATTAGTGCAGGCAGCTTCCACAGC
AATGGCATCCTGGTCATCCAGCGGATAGTTAATGATCAGCCCACTGACGCGTTGCGCGAGAAGATTGTGC
ACCGCCGCTTTACAGGCTTCGACGCCGCTTCGTTCTACCATCGACACCACCACGCTGGCACCCAGTTGAT
CGGCGCGAGATTTAATCGCCGCGACAATTTGCGACGGCGCGTGCAGGGCCAGACTGGAGGTGGCAACGCC
AATCAGCAACGACTGTTTGCCCGCCAGTTGTTGTGCCACGCGGTTGGGAATGTAATTCAGCTCCGCCATC
GCCGCTTCCACTTTTTCCCGCGTTTTCGCAGAAACGTGGCTGGCCTGGTTCACCACGCGGGAAACGGTCT
GATAAGAGACACCGGCATACTCTGCGACATCGTATAACGTTACTGGTTTCACATTCACCACCCTGAATTG
ACTCTCTTCCGGGCGCTATCATGCCATACCGCGAAAGGTTTTGCGCCATTCGATGGTGTCCGGGATCTCG
ACGCTCTCCCTTATGCGACTCCTGCATTAGGAAGCAGCCCAGTAGTAGGTTGAGGCCGTTGAGCACCGCC
GCCGCAAGGAATGGTGCATGCAAGGAGATGGCGCCCAACAGTCCCCCGGCCACGGGGCCTGCCACCATAC
CCACGCCGAAACAAGCGCTCATGAGCCCGAAGTGGCGAGCCCGATCTTCCCCATCGGTGATGTCGGCGAT
ATAGGCGCCAGCAACCGCACCTGTGGCGCCGGTGATGCCGGCCACGATGCGTCCGGCGTAGAGGATCGAG
ATCTCGATCCCGCGAAATTAATACGACTCACTATAGGGGAATTGTGAGCGGATAACAATTCCCCTCTAGA
AATAATTTTGTTTAACTTTAAGAAGGAGATATACATATGGGTCATCACCATCATCACCATGGTTCGGACT
CAGAAGTCAATCAAGAAGCTAAGCCAGAGGTCAAGCCAGAAGTCAAGCCTGAGACTCACATCAATTTAAA
GGTGTCCGATGGATCTTCAGAGATCTTCTTCAAGATCAAAAAGACCACTCCTTTAAGAAGGCTGATGGAA
GCGTTCGCTAAAAGACAGGGTAAGGAAATGGACTCCTTAAGATTCTTGTACGACGGTATTAGAATTCAAG
CTGATCAGACCCCTGAAGATTTGGACATGGAGGATAACGATATTATTGAGGCTCACAGAGAACAGATTGG
TGGTGGAGAAGAGTTTGACGAGGATGAGCTCATGGCGGAATTAGAAGAACTAGAACAGGAGGAACTAGAC
AAGAATTTGCTGGAAATCAGTGGACCCGAAACAGTCCCTCTACCAAATGTTCCCTCTATAGCCCTACCAT
CAAAACCCGCCAAGAAGAAAGAAGAGGAGGACGACGACATGAAGGAATTGGAGAACTGGGCTGGATCTAT
GTGAGGATCCGAATTCGAGCTCCGTCGACAAGCTTGCGGCCGCACTCGAGCACCACCACCACCACCACTG
AGATCCGGCTGCTAACAAAGCCCGAAAGGAAGCTGAGTTGGCTGCTGCCACCGCTGAGCAATAACTAGCA
TAACCCCTTGGGGCCTCTAAACGGGTCTTGAGGGGTTTTTTGCTGAAAGGAGGAACTATATCCGGAT
Features (pLannotate 1.2.2; 19 found; start..end, strand, type, name):
     12..440     +  rep_origin     f1 ori (sequence partly withheld): f1 bacteriophage origin of replication; arrow indicates direction of (+) strand synthesis
    493..550     +  promoter       AmpR promoter (fragment): bla
    559..1374    -  CDS            KanR: aminoglycoside phosphotransferase; aph(3')-Ia; confers resistance to kanamycin in bacteria or G418 (Geneticin®) in eukaryotes
   1496..2084    +  rep_origin     ori: high-copy-number ColE1/pMB1/pBR322/pUC origin of replication
   2270..2409    -  misc_feature   bom: basis of mobility region from pBR322
   2511..2702    -  CDS            rop: Rop protein, which maintains plasmids at low copy number; rop
   2719..3099    +  CDS            YPB1_ECOLX: Protein predicted: Swiss-Prot protein existence level 4. From Escherichia coli.
   3171..3462    -  CDS            TcR (fragment): tetracycline efflux protein; tet; confers resistance to tetracycline
   3477..3498    -  protein_bind   CAP binding site: CAP binding activates transcription in the presence of cAMP. E. coli catabolite activator protein
   3511..4593    -  CDS            lacI: lac repressor; lacI; The lac repressor binds to the lac operator to inhibit transcription in E. coli. This inhibition can be relieved by adding lactose or isopropyl-β-D-thiogalactopyranoside (IPTG).
   4594..4671    -  promoter       lacI promoter: lacI
   4679..4958    -  CDS            TcR (fragment): tetracycline efflux protein; tet; confers resistance to tetracycline
   4980..4998    +  promoter       T7 promoter: promoter for bacteriophage T7 RNA polymerase
   4999..5023    +  protein_bind   lac operator: The lac repressor binds to the lac operator to inhibit transcription in E. coli. This inhibition can be relieved by adding lactose or isopropyl-β-D-thiogalactopyranoside (IPTG). lac repressor encoded by lacI
   5038..5060    +  RBS            RBS: efficient ribosome binding site from bacteriophage T7 gene 10 (Olins and Rangwala, 1989)
   5095..5385    +  CDS            SUMO: cleavable ubiquitin-like protein tag; S. cerevisiae SMT3 (truncated)
   5642..5659    +  CDS            9xHis (fragment): 9xHis affinity tag
   5669..5718    +  CDS            SET1 (fragment): solubility-enhancement tag derived from T7 phage gene 10B
   5726..5773    +  terminator     T7 terminator: transcription terminator for bacteriophage T7 RNA polymerase
