[The description below was written by a language model from this plasmid's Addgene catalogue record and pLannotate feature annotations shown in this document.]
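Description:
pCA528 CHMP4B, residues 156-224, no Cys is a 5.8 kb bacterial expression plasmid built on the pCA528 backbone, a pET-style T7 vector that supplies an N-terminal His-SUMO fusion partner. It is maintained in E. coli through a ColE1/pBR322-type origin accompanied by the bom region and the rop gene, which moderates copy number, and is selected with kanamycin via an aminoglycoside phosphotransferase gene. An f1 phage origin is also present, and short tetracycline-resistance fragments are nonfunctional remnants of the pBR322 ancestry.

The expression cassette consists of a T7 promoter followed by a lac operator, the phage T7 gene 10 ribosome binding site, a yeast SMT3-derived SUMO coding region and a T7 terminator. A plasmid-borne lacI gene provides the repressor, so transcription requires a host supplying T7 RNA polymerase and is induced with IPTG. The insert encodes the C-terminal tail of human CHMP4B, an ESCRT-III subunit, limited to residues 156-224. The automated annotation does not label this insert, but the unannotated gap between the SUMO sequence and the terminator region is where it would lie. The annotation also does not mark the N-terminal His tag described in the catalogue entry. The His-tag and SET1 fragments it detects downstream of the insert are probably residual backbone sequence, and the record does not indicate that they are translated. SUMO fusions generally aid solubility and allow the tag to be removed by a SUMO-specific protease.

The "no Cys" designation suggests a version lacking a cysteine of the kind used for dye labelling, although the record does not explain it. This fits the stated use of the purified peptide as a competitor in fluorescence polarization binding experiments, part of a study of interactions between human ESCRT-III proteins and MIT domains.
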