Addgene plasmid #180641: pCA528 CHMP4B, residues 156-224, no Cys
Purpose: Bacterial expression for CHMP4B C-terminal tail, residues 156-224. Used for FP competition experiments. Has N-terminal HIS-SUMO tag. Internal ID: WISP20-140
Depositing lab: Wesley Sundquist. Depositing organization: University of Utah. Publication: Comprehensive analysis of the human ESCRT-III-MIT domain interactome reveals new cofactors for cytokinetic abscission. Wenzel DM, Mackay DR, Skalicky JJ, Paine EL, Miller MS, Ullman KS, Sundquist WI. Elife. 2022 Sep 15;11:e77779. doi: 10.7554/eLife.77779. PubMed 36107470.
Backbone
  Vector backbone: pCA528
  Vector type: Bacterial Expression
Growth in bacteria
  Bacterial resistance: Kanamycin, 50 μg/mL
  Growth temperature: 37°C
  Growth strain: DH5alpha
  Copy number: Unknown
Gene/Insert
  Gene/Insert name: CHMP4B
  Species: H. sapiens (human)
  Mutation: Residues 156-224
  Entrez Gene: CHMP4B (a.k.a. C20orf178, CHMP4A, CTPP3, CTRCT31, SNF7, SNF7-2, Shax1, VPS32B, Vps32-2, dJ553F4.4)
  Promoter: T7
  Tag / fusion protein: HIS-SUMO (N terminal on backbone)
  Cloning method: Unknown
  Sequencing primers: 5′ T7 for; 3′ T7 term
Terms and licenses: Academic/Nonprofit Terms; Industry Terms: Not Available to Industry
Depositor comments: Read the preprint on bioRxiv: https://www.biorxiv.org/content/10.1101/2022.02.09.477148v1
How to cite: pCA528 CHMP4B, residues 156-224, no Cys was a gift from Wesley Sundquist (Addgene plasmid # 180641 ; http://n2t.net/addgene:180641 ; RRID:Addgene_180641)
